>Addgene plasmid #178162 | KCND3_Halo_C_allele | addgene full sequence | sequence record 349081 | Addgene NGS Result
CCAGTCGGGAAACCTGTCGTGCCAGCTGCATTAATGAATCGGCCAACGCGCGGGGAGAGGCGGTTTGCGT
ATTGGGCGCTCTTCCGCTTCCTCGCTCACTGACTCGCTGCGCTCGGTCGTTCGGCTGCGGCGAGCGGTAT
CAGCTCACTCAAAGGCGGTAATACGGTTATCCACAGAATCAGGGGATAACGCAGGAAAGAACATGTGAGC
AAAAGGCCAGCAAAAGGCCAGGAACCGTAAAAAGGCCGCGTTGCTGGCGTTTTTCCATAGGCTCCGCCCC
CCTGACGAGCATCACAAAAATCGACGCTCAAGTCAGAGGTGGCGAAACCCGACAGGACTATAAAGATACC
AGGCGTTTCCCCCTGGAAGCTCCCTCGTGCGCTCTCCTGTTCCGACCCTGCCGCTTACCGGATACCTGTC
CGCCTTTCTCCCTTCGGGAAGCGTGGCGCTTTCTCATAGCTCACGCTGTAGGTATCTCAGTTCGGTGTAG
GTCGTTCGCTCCAAGCTGGGCTGTGTGCACGAACCCCCCGTTCAGCCCGACCGCTGCGCCTTATCCGGTA
ACTATCGTCTTGAGTCCAACCCGGTAAGACACGACTTATCGCCACTGGCAGCAGCCACTGGTAACAGGAT
TAGCAGAGCGAGGTATGTAGGCGGTGCTACAGAGTTCTTGAAGTGGTGGCCTAACTACGGCTACACTAGA
AGAACAGTATTTGGTATCTGCGCTCTGCTGAAGCCAGTTACCTTCGGAAAAAGAGTTGGTAGCTCTTGAT
CCGGCAAACAAACCACCGCTGGTAGCGGTGGTTTTTTTGTTTGCAAGCAGCAGATTACGCGCAGAAAAAA
AGGATCTCAAGAAGATCCTTTGATCTTTTCTACGGGGTCTGACGCTCAGTGGAACGAAAACTCACGTTAA
GGGATTTTGGTCATGAGATTATCAAAAAGGATCTTCACCTAGATCCTTTTAAATTAAAAATGAAGTTTTA
AATCAATCTAAAGTATATATGAGTAAACTTGGTCTGACAGTTACCAATGCTTAATCAGTGAGGCACCTAT
CTCAGCGATCTGTCTATTTCGTTCATCCATAGTTGCCTGACTCCCCGTCGTGTAGATAACTACGATACGG
GAGGGCTTACCATCTGGCCCCAGTGCTGCAATGATACCGCGAGATCCACGCTCACCGGCTCCAGATTTAT
CAGCAATAAACCAGCCAGCCGGAAGGGCCGAGCGCAGAAGTGGTCCTGCAACTTTATCCGCCTCCATCCA
GTCTATTAATTGTTGCCGGGAAGCTAGAGTAAGTAGTTCGCCAGTTAATAGTTTGCGCAACGTTGTTGCC
ATTGCTACAGGCATCGTGGTGTCACGCTCGTCGTTTGGTATGGCTTCATTCAGCTCCGGTTCCCAACGAT
CAAGGCGAGTTACATGATCCCCCATGTTGTGCAAAAAAGCGGTTAGCTCCTTCGGTCCTCCGATCGTTGT
CAGAAGTAAGTTGGCCGCAGTGTTATCACTCATGGTTATGGCAGCACTGCATAATTCTCTTACTGTCATG
CCATCCGTAAGATGCTTTTCTGTGACTGGTGAGTACTCAACCAAGTCATTCTGAGAATAGTGTATGCGGC
GACCGAGTTGCTCTTGCCCGGCGTCAATACGGGATAATACCGCGCCACATAGCAGAACTTTAAAAGTGCT
CATCATTGGAAAACGTTCTTCGGGGCGAAAACTCTCAAGGATCTTACCGCTGTTGAGATCCAGTTCGATG
TAACCCACTCGTGCACCCAACTGATCTTCAGCATCTTTTACTTTCACCAGCGTTTCTGGGTGAGCAAAAA
CAGGAAGGCAAAATGCCGCAAAAAAGGGAATAAGGGCGACACGGAAATGTTGAATACTCATACTCTTCCT
TTTTCAATATTATTGAAGCATTTATCAGGGTTATTGTCTCATGAGCGGATACATATTTGAATGTATTTAG
AAAAATAAACAAATAGGGGTTCCGCGCACATTTCCCCGAAAAGTGCCACCTGACGTCTAAGAAACCATTA
TTATCATGACATTAACCTATAAAAATAGGCGTATCACGAGGCCCTTTCGTCTCGCGCGTTTCGGTGATGA
CGGTGAAAACCTCTGACACATGCAGCTCCCGGAGACGGTCACAGCTTGTCTGTAAGCGGATGCCGGGAGC
AGACAAGCCCGTCAGGGCGCGTCAGCGGGTGTTGGCGGGTGTCGGGGCTGGCTTAACTATGCGGCATCAG
AGCAGATTGTACTGAGAGTGCACCATATGCGGTGTGAAATACCGCACAGATGCGTAAGGAGAAAATACCG
CATCAGGCGCCATTCGCCATTCAGGCTGCGCAACTGTTGGGAAGGGCGATCGGTGCGGGCCTCTTCGCTA
TTACGCCAGCTGGCGAAAGGGGGATGTGCTGCAAGGCGATTAAGTTGGGTAACGCCAGGGTTTTCCCAGT
CACGACGTTGTAAAACGACGGCCAGTGAATTCCTACTATATACAACTTGGTAATTTCTGGTAGTTTGGGA
ATAATAATTAGAATGGATAATTACAAGTTGATTACAAAAGGCAGAGATAGAGGCACAACAAAATATCCTC
CTAGTTACCACGAGCAAGAAATGTAGGGGGTCAAGGAAGCTTTGGGACGCTGGCCAGCAGGAACCATCAT
CAACTCACTCTTTTCTATCCCAGTCGCTCCAGCCTTAATTTGAAAGCAGACGACGGACTGAGACCAAACT
GCAAAACATCCCAGATCACCACAGCCATCATCAGCATCCCCACTCCCCCAGCGCTAACCCCAGAGGGGGA
AAGTCGGCCACCCCCTGCCAGCCCAGGCCCCAACACGAACATTCCTTCCATAGCCAGCAATGTTGTCAAG
GTCTCCGCCTTGGGTGGAGGAGGTTCTGGAGGCGGTGGAAGTGGTGGCGGAGGTAGCGCCGAGATCGGCA
CCGGCTTTCCCTTCGATCCTCACTACGTGGAAGTGCTGGGCGAGAGAATGCACTATGTGGACGTGGGCCC
CAGAGATGGAACCCCTGTGCTGTTTCTGCACGGCAACCCTACCAGCAGCTACGTGTGGCGGAACATCATC
CCTCACGTGGCCCCTACACACAGATGTATCGCCCCTGACCTGATCGGCATGGGCAAGAGCGATAAGCCCG
ACCTGGGCTACTTCTTCGACGACCACGTGCGGTTCATGGACGCCTTTATTGAGGCCCTCGGCCTGGAAGA
GGTGGTGCTGGTTATTCACGATTGGGGCAGCGCCCTGGGATTCCACTGGGCCAAGAGAAACCCCGAGAGA
GTGAAGGGAATCGCCTTCATGGAATTCATCAGGCCCATTCCTACCTGGGACGAGTGGCCTGAGTTCGCCA
GAGAGACATTCCAGGCCTTCAGAACCACCGACGTGGGCAGAAAGCTGATCATCGACCAGAACGTGTTCAT
CGAGGGCACCCTGCCTATGGGAGTCGTCAGACCACTGACCGAGGTGGAAATGGACCACTACAGAGAGCCC
TTTCTGAACCCCGTGGACCGGGAACCTCTTTGGAGATTCCCCAACGAGCTGCCCATTGCCGGCGAGCCTG
CTAATATTGTGGCCCTGGTGGAAGAGTACATGGACTGGCTGCATCAGAGCCCCGTGCCTAAGCTGCTGTT
TTGGGGAACACCCGGCGTGCTGATTCCTCCTGCTGAAGCTGCCAGACTGGCCAAGAGCCTGCCTAATTGC
AAGGCCGTGGATATCGGCCCTGGCCTGAATCTGCTGCAAGAGGACAACCCCGATCTGATCGGCTCCGAGA
TTGCCAGATGGCTGAGCACCCTGGAAATCAGCGGATAAAACCACTGGACAGAGGGCCAGAGTGGGTAGTG
GGGAATGAAGGGGACTGGCATGTTGGTGGGTGGTCACTGAGACCACTCCCTCCCCCCTTTCCCCACTATT
TCTGCCTGCCCCATTGTACCCCTAGCACTGAGACTTGTGCCTGGAAGGAAAAAGAGGTAGCAAAGGGGCA
CCTGAGGTTCACGCTGCTAGCGTGGACATAGCCCTGTGATACTGCATCTCACTGGGGCCAGAGGAAGGGA
GGGAGGGTGGGGGGGTCGGGGATAGGCCGGGGGATATAGGCTATGTGCCAGGACAGGGCCTGGATGGAGG
AGCCTCAGACTCAGACCAAATAACAGTCGTTTCTGGAGACCCCAGTGAGGAAAATACAAGACCAAGAGCA
GCAAAGAGGCCAAGTTGTAAGCTTGGCGTAATCATGGTCATAGCTGTTTCCTGTGTGAAATTGTTATCCG
CTCACAATTCCACACAACATACGAGCCGGAAGCATAAAGTGTAAAGCCTGGGGTGCCTAATGAGTGAGCT
AACTCACATTAATTGCGTTGCGCTCACTGCCCGCTTT
Features (pLannotate 1.2.2; 12 found; start..end, strand, type, name):
    262..850     -  rep_origin     ori: high-copy-number ColE1/pMB1/pBR322/pUC origin of replication
   1021..1881    -  CDS            AmpR: β-lactamase; bla; confers resistance to ampicillin, carbenicillin, and related antibiotics
   1882..1986    -  promoter       AmpR promoter: bla
   2081..2116    +  CDS            rop (fragment): Rop protein, which maintains plasmids at low copy number; rop
   2218..2317    +  misc_feature   bom (fragment): basis of mobility region from pBR322
   2323..2480    -  CDS            lacZα (fragment): LacZα fragment of β-galactosidase; lacZ fragment
   2682..2882    +  CDS            KCND3 (fragment): KCND3_HUMAN - Experimental evidence at protein level: Swiss-Prot protein existence level 1. Pore-forming (alpha) subunit of voltage-gated rapidly inactivating A-type potassium channels. May contribute to I(To) current in heart and I(Sa) current in neurons. Channel properties are modulated by interactions with other alpha subunits and with regulatory subunits. From Homo sapiens (Human).
   2928..3803    +  CDS            dhaA: DHAA_PSEPV - Experimental evidence at protein level: Swiss-Prot protein existence level 1. Catalyzes hydrolytic cleavage of carbon-halogen bonds in halogenated aliphatic compounds, leading to the formation of the corresponding primary alcohols, halide ions and protons. Has a broad substrate specificity, as it is able to dehalogenate mono- and di- chlorinated and brominated alkanes (up to at least C10), and the two isomers of 1,3-dichloropropene to 3-chloroallyl alcohol; the highest activity was found with 1,2-dibromoethane, while no activity was observed with the analog 1,2-dichloroethane. Fro
   4261..4277    -  protein_bind   lac operator: The lac repressor binds to the lac operator to inhibit transcription in E. coli. This inhibition can be relieved by adding lactose or isopropyl-β-D-thiogalactopyranoside (IPTG). lac repressor encoded by lacI
   4285..4315    -  promoter       lac promoter: promoter for the E. coli lac operon
   4330..4351    -  protein_bind   CAP binding site: CAP binding activates transcription in the presence of cAMP. E. coli catabolite activator protein
   4364..79      -  CDS            lacI (fragment) (across the origin): lac repressor; lacI; The lac repressor binds to the lac operator to inhibit transcription in E. coli. This inhibition can be relieved by adding lactose or isopropyl-β-D-thiogalactopyranoside (IPTG).
