[The description below was written by a language model from this plasmid's Addgene catalogue record and pLannotate feature annotations shown in this document.]
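Description:
KCND3_Halo_C_allele is a homology-directed repair donor plasmid built on the pUC57-BsaI-Free cloning backbone and intended for tagging the endogenous human KCND3 gene at its C-terminus with HaloTag. It is a small (about 4.4 kb) bacterial plasmid propagated in E. coli from a high-copy ColE1/pUC-type origin and selected with ampicillin through the β-lactamase gene and its native promoter. The remaining backbone annotations (fragments of lacZα, lacI, rop and bom, plus the lac promoter, operator and CAP site) are remnants of the pUC cloning region. No mammalian promoter, polyadenylation signal or eukaryotic selection marker is annotated, which fits a donor whose tag relies on the native KCND3 locus for expression.

The payload sits between the lacZα fragment and the lac promoter. A fragment matching the human KCND3 coding sequence, which encodes the Kv4.3 pore-forming subunit of rapidly inactivating A-type voltage-gated potassium channels, lies just upstream of, and in the same orientation as, a reading frame annotated as the haloalkane dehalogenase dhaA. HaloTag is an engineered derivative of this enzyme family that binds chloroalkane ligands covalently, so this feature corresponds to the tag named in the record. The KCND3 fragment presumably belongs to the upstream homology arm, and the unannotated stretch downstream of the tag probably serves as the other arm, although the feature table does not define arm boundaries or any linker. The nuclease or guide RNA to be used with the donor is not stated. The resulting knock-in allele would permit fluorescent or affinity ligand labelling of Kv4.3 at endogenous expression levels. The plasmid was deposited by an iPSC-focused neurodegenerative disease initiative.
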