Addgene plasmid #178162: KCND3_Halo_C_allele
Purpose: Donor vector for endogenous tagging of human KCND3 at the C-terminus with halotag
Depositing lab: iPSC Neurodegenerative Disease Initiative (iNDI) & Michael Ward.
Backbone
  Vector backbone: pUC57-BsaI-Free
  Vector type: Donor vector
Growth in bacteria
  Bacterial resistance: Ampicillin, 100 μg/mL
  Growth temperature: 37°C
  Growth strain: DH5alpha
  Copy number: High Copy
Gene/Insert
  Gene/Insert name: Halotag (alt name: KCND3)
  Species: H. sapiens (human)
  Entrez Gene: KCND3 (a.k.a. BRGDA9, KCND3L, KCND3S, KSHIVB, KV4.3, SCA19, SCA22)
  Cloning method: Unknown
Terms and licenses: Academic/Nonprofit Terms; Industry Terms: Not Available to Industry
How to cite: KCND3_Halo_C_allele was a gift from iPSC Neurodegenerative Disease Initiative (iNDI) & Michael Ward (Addgene plasmid # 178162 ; http://n2t.net/addgene:178162 ; RRID:Addgene_178162)
