>Addgene plasmid #178162 | KCND3_Halo_C_allele | depositor partial sequence | sequence record 345799 | insert
CTACTATATACAACTTGGTAATTTCTGGTAGTTTGGGAATAATAATTAGAATGGATAATTACAAGTTGAT
TACAAAAGGCAGAGATAGAGGCACAACAAAATATCCTCCTAGTTACCACGAGCAAGAAATGTAGGGGGTC
AAGGAAGCTTTGGGACGCTGGCCAGCAGGAACCATCATCAACTCACTCTTTTCTATCCCAGTCGCTCCAG
CCTTAATTTGAAAGCAGACGACGGACTGAGACCAAACTGCAAAACATCCCAGATCACCACAGCCATCATC
AGCATCCCCACTCCCCCAGCGCTAACCCCAGAGGGGGAAAGTCGGCCACCCCCTGCCAGCCCAGGCCCCA
ACACGAACATTCCTTCCATAGCCAGCAATGTTGTCAAGGTCTCCGCCTTGGGTGGAGGAGGTTCTGGAGG
CGGTGGAAGTGGTGGCGGAGGTAGCGCCGAGATCGGCACCGGCTTTCCCTTCGATCCTCACTACGTGGAA
GTGCTGGGCGAGAGAATGCACTATGTGGACGTGGGCCCCAGAGATGGAACCCCTGTGCTGTTTCTGCACG
GCAACCCTACCAGCAGCTACGTGTGGCGGAACATCATCCCTCACGTGGCCCCTACACACAGATGTATCGC
CCCTGACCTGATCGGCATGGGCAAGAGCGATAAGCCCGACCTGGGCTACTTCTTCGACGACCACGTGCGG
TTCATGGACGCCTTTATTGAGGCCCTCGGCCTGGAAGAGGTGGTGCTGGTTATTCACGATTGGGGCAGCG
CCCTGGGATTCCACTGGGCCAAGAGAAACCCCGAGAGAGTGAAGGGAATCGCCTTCATGGAATTCATCAG
GCCCATTCCTACCTGGGACGAGTGGCCTGAGTTCGCCAGAGAGACATTCCAGGCCTTCAGAACCACCGAC
GTGGGCAGAAAGCTGATCATCGACCAGAACGTGTTCATCGAGGGCACCCTGCCTATGGGAGTCGTCAGAC
CACTGACCGAGGTGGAAATGGACCACTACAGAGAGCCCTTTCTGAACCCCGTGGACCGGGAACCTCTTTG
GAGATTCCCCAACGAGCTGCCCATTGCCGGCGAGCCTGCTAATATTGTGGCCCTGGTGGAAGAGTACATG
GACTGGCTGCATCAGAGCCCCGTGCCTAAGCTGCTGTTTTGGGGAACACCCGGCGTGCTGATTCCTCCTG
CTGAAGCTGCCAGACTGGCCAAGAGCCTGCCTAATTGCAAGGCCGTGGATATCGGCCCTGGCCTGAATCT
GCTGCAAGAGGACAACCCCGATCTGATCGGCTCCGAGATTGCCAGATGGCTGAGCACCCTGGAAATCAGC
GGATAAAACCACTGGACAGAGGGCCAGAGTGGGTAGTGGGGAATGAAGGGGACTGGCATGTTGGTGGGTG
GTCACTGAGACCACTCCCTCCCCCCTTTCCCCACTATTTCTGCCTGCCCCATTGTACCCCTAGCACTGAG
ACTTGTGCCTGGAAGGAAAAAGAGGTAGCAAAGGGGCACCTGAGGTTCACGCTGCTAGCGTGGACATAGC
CCTGTGATACTGCATCTCACTGGGGCCAGAGGAAGGGAGGGAGGGTGGGGGGGTCGGGGATAGGCCGGGG
GATATAGGCTATGTGCCAGGACAGGGCCTGGATGGAGGAGCCTCAGACTCAGACCAAATAACAGTCGTTT
CTGGAGACCCCAGTGAGGAAAATACAAGACCAAGAGCAGCAAAGAGGCCAAGTTGT
